Addgene plasmid #163989: pcDNA3.1 6A NLRP1 UPA-CARD-FLAG W1460A
Purpose: Mammalian expression vector encoding human NLRP1 UPA-CARD (dimer interface mutant) with a C-terminal FLAG tag
Depositing lab: Hao Wu. Depositing organization: Boston Children's Hospital. Publication: Mechanism of filament formation in UPA-promoted CARD8 and NLRP1 inflammasomes. Robert Hollingsworth L, David L, Li Y, Griswold AR, Ruan J, Sharif H, Fontana P, Orth-He EL, Fu TM, Bachovchin DA, Wu H. Nat Commun. 2021 Jan 8;12(1):189. doi: 10.1038/s41467-020-20320-y. PubMed 33420033.
Backbone
  Vector backbone: pcDNA3.1 LIC 6A
  Vector type: Mammalian Expression
Growth in bacteria
  Bacterial resistance: Ampicillin, 100 μg/mL
  Growth temperature: 37°C
  Growth strain: DH5alpha
  Copy number: High Copy
Gene/Insert
  Gene/Insert name: NLRP1 UPA-CARD
  Species: H. sapiens (human)
  Mutation: W1460A
  Entrez Gene: NLRP1 (a.k.a. AIADK, CARD7, CIDED, CLR17.1, DEFCAP, DEFCAP-L/S, JRRP, MSPC, NAC, NALP1, PP1044, SLEV1, VAMAS1)
  Tag / fusion protein: FLAG (C terminal on insert)
  Cloning method: Ligation Independent Cloning
Terms and licenses: Academic/Nonprofit Terms; Industry Terms: Not Available to Industry
How to cite: pcDNA3.1 6A NLRP1 UPA-CARD-FLAG W1460A was a gift from Hao Wu (Addgene plasmid # 163989 ; http://n2t.net/addgene:163989 ; RRID:Addgene_163989)
