[The description below was written by a language model from this plasmid's Addgene catalogue record and pLannotate feature annotations shown in this document.]
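Description:
pcDNA3.1 6A NLRP1 UPA-CARD-FLAG W1460A is a 6,265 nt mammalian expression plasmid built on the pcDNA3.1 LIC 6A backbone, a pcDNA3.1 derivative adapted for ligation-independent cloning. It is propagated in E. coli as a high-copy plasmid through a ColE1/pUC-type origin and selected with ampicillin via the β-lactamase gene. An f1 origin is also present. For mammalian cells, the backbone carries a neomycin phosphotransferase gene flanked by the SV40 early promoter and SV40 poly(A) signal, which would allow G418 selection of stable transfectants.

The payload is a fragment of human NLRP1 of roughly 800 bp, annotated as a partial NLRP1 coding sequence and described in the record as the UPA-CARD region, that is, the UPA subdomain plus the C-terminal caspase recruitment domain. It carries the W1460A substitution, which the depositor describes as a dimer interface mutant, and a C-terminal FLAG tag for detection or immunoprecipitation. The tag is listed in the catalogue fields but not separately annotated in the feature table. Transcription is driven by the CMV immediate-early enhancer and promoter and terminated by the bovine growth hormone poly(A) signal. T7 and SP6 promoters flank the insert, as is usual for this backbone. Several small annotations (a truncated HIV-1 LTR fragment, an attB2 site, and ble, lacI and bom fragments) are short matches that are probably backbone remnants or annotation artefacts rather than functional parts.

The associated publication concerns filament formation in UPA-promoted CARD8 and NLRP1 inflammasomes. This suggests the construct is used to test how disrupting the dimer interface affects NLRP1 UPA-CARD assembly in transfected mammalian cells, presumably in comparison with a wild-type counterpart.
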