Features (pLannotate 1.2.2; 22 found; start..end, strand, type, name):
      1..380     +  enhancer       CMV enhancer: human cytomegalovirus immediate early enhancer
    381..584     +  promoter       CMV promoter: human cytomegalovirus (CMV) immediate early promoter
    580..613     +  LTR            5' LTR (truncated) (fragment): truncated 5' long terminal repeat (LTR) from HIV-1
    629..647     +  promoter       T7 promoter: promoter for bacteriophage T7 RNA polymerase
    692..1486    +  CDS            NLRP1 (fragment): NLRP1_HUMAN - Also known as CARD7, DEFCAP From Homo sapiens (Human).
   1488..1512    -  protein_bind   attB2: mutant version of attB; recombination site for the Gateway® BP reaction BP Clonase™
   1584..1602    -  promoter       SP6 promoter: promoter for bacteriophage SP6 RNA polymerase
   1628..1852    +  polyA_signal   bGH poly(A) signal: bovine growth hormone polyadenylation signal
   1856..1877    +  promoter       SV40 promoter (fragment): SV40 enhancer and early promoter
   1898..2326    +  rep_origin     f1 ori (sequence partly withheld): f1 bacteriophage origin of replication; arrow indicates direction of (+) strand synthesis
   2340..2669    +  promoter       SV40 promoter: SV40 enhancer and early promoter
   2736..3527    +  CDS            neo: KKA2_KLEPN - Also known as kan, nptII. Experimental evidence at protein level: Swiss-Prot protein existence level 1. Resistance to kanamycin, neomycin, paromomycin, ribostamycin, butirosin and gentamicin B. From Klebsiella pneumoniae.
   3551..3709    +  CDS            ble (fragment): BLE_KLEPN - Experimental evidence at protein level: Swiss-Prot protein existence level 1. Binding protein with a strong affinity to the bleomycin family of antibiotics. Binds to CL990; an antimitotic-antibiotic compound. From Klebsiella pneumoniae.
   3704..3825    +  polyA_signal   SV40 poly(A) signal: SV40 polyadenylation signal
   3898..3914    -  protein_bind   lac operator: The lac repressor binds to the lac operator to inhibit transcription in E. coli. This inhibition can be relieved by adding lactose or isopropyl-β-D-thiogalactopyranoside (IPTG). lac repressor encoded by lacI
   3922..3952    -  promoter       lac promoter: promoter for the E. coli lac operon
   3967..3988    -  protein_bind   CAP binding site: CAP binding activates transcription in the presence of cAMP. E. coli catabolite activator protein
   4001..4093    -  CDS            lacI (fragment): lac repressor; lacI; The lac repressor binds to the lac operator to inhibit transcription in E. coli. This inhibition can be relieved by adding lactose or isopropyl-β-D-thiogalactopyranoside (IPTG).
   4276..4864    -  rep_origin     ori: high-copy-number ColE1/pMB1/pBR322/pUC origin of replication
   5035..5895    -  CDS            AmpR: β-lactamase; bla; confers resistance to ampicillin, carbenicillin, and related antibiotics
   5896..6000    -  promoter       AmpR promoter: bla
   6059..6111    -  misc_feature   bom (fragment): basis of mobility region from pBR322
>Addgene plasmid #163989 | pcDNA3.1 6A NLRP1 UPA-CARD-FLAG W1460A | addgene full sequence | sequence record 324581 | Addgene NGS Result
GACATTGATTATTGACTAGTTATTAATAGTAATCAATTACGGGGTCATTAGTTCATAGCCCATATATGGA
GTTCCGCGTTACATAACTTACGGTAAATGGCCCGCCTGGCTGACCGCCCAACGACCCCCGCCCATTGACG
TCAATAATGACGTATGTTCCCATAGTAACGCCAATAGGGACTTTCCATTGACGTCAATGGGTGGAGTATT
TACGGTAAACTGCCCACTTGGCAGTACATCAAGTGTATCATATGCCAAGTACGCCCCCTATTGACGTCAA
TGACGGTAAATGGCCCGCCTGGCATTATGCCCAGTACATGACCTTATGGGACTTTCCTACTTGGCAGTAC
ATCTACGTATTAGTCATCGCTATTACCATGGTGATGCGGTTTTGGCAGTACATCAATGGGCGTGGATAGC
GGTTTGACTCACGGGGATTTCCAAGTCTCCACCCCATTGACGTCAATGGGAGTTTGTTTTGGCACCAAAA
TCAACGGGACTTTCCAAAATGTCGTAACAACTCCGCCCCATTGACGCAAATGGGCGGTAGGCGTGTACGG
TGGGAGGTCTATATAAGCAGAGCTCTCTGGCTAACTAGAGAACCCACTGCTTACTGGCTTATCGAAATTA
ATACGACTCACTATAGGGAGACCCAAGCTTGGTACCGAGCTCGGATCCCTACTTCCAATCCAATGCCACC
ATGTCCCCCTTGGGAGTCCTCCTGAAAATGATCCATAATGCCCTGCGCTTCATTCCCGTCACCTCTGTGG
TGTTGCTTTACCACCGCGTCCATCCTGAGGAAGTCACCTTCCACCTCTACCTGATCCCAAGTGACTGCTC
CATTCGGAAGGCCATAGATGATCTAGAAATGAAATTCCAGTTTGTGCGAATCCACAAGCCACCCCCGCTG
ACCCCACTTTATATGGGCTGTCGTTACACTGTGTCTGGGTCTGGTTCAGGGATGCTGGAAATACTCCCCA
AGGAACTGGAGCTCTGCTATCGAAGCCCTGGAGAAGACCAGCTGTTCTCGGAGTTCTACGTTGGCCACTT
GGGATCAGGGATCAGGCTGCAAGTGAAAGACAAGAAAGATGAGACTCTGGTGTGGGAGGCCTTGGTGAAA
CCAGGAGATCTCATGCCTGCAACTACTCTGATCCCTCCAGCCCGCATAGCCGTACCTTCACCTCTGGATG
CCCCGCAGTTGCTGCACTTTGTGGACCAGTATCGAGAGCAGCTGATAGCCCGAGTGACATCGGTGGAGGT
TGTCTTGGACAAACTGCATGGACAGGTGCTGAGCCAGGAGCAGTACGAGAGGGTGCTGGCTGAGAACACG
AGGCCCAGCCAGATGCGGAAGCTGTTCAGCTTGAGCCAGTCCTGGGACCGGAAGTGCAAAGATGGACTCT
ACCAAGCCCTGAAGGAGACCCATCCTCACCTCATTATGGAACTCGCCGAGAAGGGCAGCAAAAAGGGACT
CCTGCCACTCAGCAGCGACCCAGCTTTCTTGTACAAAGTGGTTGATATCGACTACAAGGACGATGACGAC
AAGTAGTAATAACATTGGAAGTGGATAATCTAGAGGGCCCTATTCTATAGTGTCACCTAAATGCTAGAGC
TCGCTGATCAGCCTCGACTGTGCCTTCTAGTTGCCAGCCATCTGTTGTTTGCCCCTCCCCCGTGCCTTCC
TTGACCCTGGAAGGTGCCACTCCCACTGTCCTTTCCTAATAAAATGAGGAAATTGCATCGCATTGTCTGA
GTAGGTGTCATTCTATTCTGGGGGGTGGGGTGGGGCAGGACAGCAAGGGGGAGGATTGGGAAGACAATAG
CAGGCATGCTGGGGATGCGGTGGGCTCTATGGCTTCTGAGGCGGAAAGAACCAGCTGGGGCTCTAGGGGG
TATCCCC
[124 nt withheld, positions 1898-2021]
C
[91 nt withheld, positions 2023-2113]
A
[49 nt withheld, positions 2115-2163]
CCTTTGACGTTGGAGTCCACGTTCTTT
[37 nt withheld, positions 2191-2227]
ACCCTATCTCGGTCTATTCTTTTGATTTATAAGGGATTTTGCCGATTTCGGCCTATTGGTTAAAAAATGA
GCTGATTTAACAAAAATTTAACGCGAATTAATTCTGTGGAATGTGTGTCAGTTAGGGTGTGGAAAGTCCC
CAGGCTCCCCAGCAGGCAGAAGTATGCAAAGCATGCATCTCAATTAGTCAGCAACCAGGTGTGGAAAGTC
CCCAGGCTCCCCAGCAGGCAGAAGTATGCAAAGCATGCATCTCAATTAGTCAGCAACCATAGTCCCGCCC
CTAACTCCGCCCATCCCGCCCCTAACTCCGCCCAGTTCCGCCCATTCTCCGCCCCATGGCTGACTAATTT
TTTTTATTTATGCAGAGGCCGAGGCCGCCTCTGCCTCTGAGCTATTCCAGAAGTAGTGAGGAGGCTTTTT
TGGAGGCCTAGGCTTTTGCAAAAAGCTCCCGGGAGCTTGTATATCCATTTTCGGATCTGATCAAGAGACA
GGATGAGGATCGTTTCGCATGATTGAACAAGATGGATTGCACGCAGGTTCTCCGGCCGCTTGGGTGGAGA
GGCTATTCGGCTATGACTGGGCACAACAGACAATCGGCTGCTCTGATGCCGCCGTGTTCCGGCTGTCAGC
GCAGGGGCGCCCGGTTCTTTTTGTCAAGACCGACCTGTCCGGTGCCCTGAATGAACTGCAGGACGAGGCA
GCGCGGCTATCGTGGCTGGCCACGACGGGCGTTCCTTGCGCAGCTGTGCTCGACGTTGTCACTGAAGCGG
GAAGGGACTGGCTGCTATTGGGCGAAGTGCCGGGGCAGGATCTCCTGTCATCTCACCTTGCTCCTGCCGA
GAAAGTATCCATCATGGCTGATGCAATGCGGCGGCTGCATACGCTTGATCCGGCTACCTGCCCATTCGAC
CACCAAGCGAAACATCGCATCGAGCGAGCACGTACTCGGATGGAAGCCGGTCTTGTCGATCAGGATGATC
TGGACGAAGAGCATCAGGGGCTCGCGCCAGCCGAACTGTTCGCCAGGCTCAAGGCGCGCATGCCCGACGG
CGAGGATCTCGTCGTGACCCATGGCGATGCCTGCTTGCCGAATATCATGGTGGAAAATGGCCGCTTTTCT
GGATTCATCGACTGTGGCCGGCTGGGTGTGGCGGACCGCTATCAGGACATAGCGTTGGCTACCCGTGATA
TTGCTGAAGAGCTTGGCGGCGAATGGGCTGACCGCTTCCTCGTGCTTTACGGTATCGCCGCTCCCGATTC
GCAGCGCATCGCCTTCTATCGCCTTCTTGACGAGTTCTTCTGAGCGGGACTCTGGGGTTCGAAATGACCG
ACCAAGCGACGCCCAACCTGCCATCACGAGATTTCGATTCCACCGCCGCCTTCTATGAAAGGTTGGGCTT
CGGAATCGTTTTCCGGGACGCCGGCTGGATGATCCTCCAGCGCGGGGATCTCATGCTGGAGTTCTTCGCC
CACCCCAACTTGTTTATTGCAGCTTATAATGGTTACAAATAAAGCAATAGCATCACAAATTTCACAAATA
AAGCATTTTTTTCACTGCATTCTAGTTGTGGTTTGTCCAAACTCATCAATGTATCTTATCATGTCTGTAT
ACCGTCGACCTCTAGCTAGAGCTTGGCGTAATCATGGTCATAGCTGTTTCCTGTGTGAAATTGTTATCCG
CTCACAATTCCACACAACATACGAGCCGGAAGCATAAAGTGTAAAGCCTGGGGTGCCTAATGAGTGAGCT
AACTCACATTAATTGCGTTGCGCTCACTGCCCGCTTTCCAGTCGGGAAACCTGTCGTGCCAGCTGCATTA
ATGAATCGGCCAACGCGCGGGGAGAGGCGGTTTGCGTATTGGGCGCTCTTCCGCTTCCTCGCTCACTGAC
TCGCTGCGCTCGGTCGTTCGGCTGCGGCGAGCGGTATCAGCTCACTCAAAGGCGGTAATACGGTTATCCA
CAGAATCAGGGGATAACGCAGGAAAGAACATGTGAGCAAAAGGCCAGCAAAAGGCCAGGAACCGTAAAAA
GGCCGCGTTGCTGGCGTTTTTCCATAGGCTCCGCCCCCCTGACGAGCATCACAAAAATCGACGCTCAAGT
CAGAGGTGGCGAAACCCGACAGGACTATAAAGATACCAGGCGTTTCCCCCTGGAAGCTCCCTCGTGCGCT
CTCCTGTTCCGACCCTGCCGCTTACCGGATACCTGTCCGCCTTTCTCCCTTCGGGAAGCGTGGCGCTTTC
TCATAGCTCACGCTGTAGGTATCTCAGTTCGGTGTAGGTCGTTCGCTCCAAGCTGGGCTGTGTGCACGAA
CCCCCCGTTCAGCCCGACCGCTGCGCCTTATCCGGTAACTATCGTCTTGAGTCCAACCCGGTAAGACACG
ACTTATCGCCACTGGCAGCAGCCACTGGTAACAGGATTAGCAGAGCGAGGTATGTAGGCGGTGCTACAGA
GTTCTTGAAGTGGTGGCCTAACTACGGCTACACTAGAAGAACAGTATTTGGTATCTGCGCTCTGCTGAAG
CCAGTTACCTTCGGAAAAAGAGTTGGTAGCTCTTGATCCGGCAAACAAACCACCGCTGGTAGCGGTGGTT
TTTTTGTTTGCAAGCAGCAGATTACGCGCAGAAAAAAAGGATCTCAAGAAGATCCTTTGATCTTTTCTAC
GGGGTCTGACGCTCAGTGGAACGAAAACTCACGTTAAGGGATTTTGGTCATGAGATTATCAAAAAGGATC
TTCACCTAGATCCTTTTAAATTAAAAATGAAGTTTTAAATCAATCTAAAGTATATATGAGTAAACTTGGT
CTGACAGTTACCAATGCTTAATCAGTGAGGCACCTATCTCAGCGATCTGTCTATTTCGTTCATCCATAGT
TGCCTGACTCCCCGTCGTGTAGATAACTACGATACGGGAGGGCTTACCATCTGGCCCCAGTGCTGCAATG
ATACCGCGAGACCCACGCTCACCGGCTCCAGATTTATCAGCAATAAACCAGCCAGCCGGAAGGGCCGAGC
GCAGAAGTGGTCCTGCAACTTTATCCGCCTCCATCCAGTCTATTAATTGTTGCCGGGAAGCTAGAGTAAG
TAGTTCGCCAGTTAATAGTTTGCGCAACGTTGTTGCCATTGCTACAGGCATCGTGGTGTCACGCTCGTCG
TTTGGTATGGCTTCATTCAGCTCCGGTTCCCAACGATCAAGGCGAGTTACATGATCCCCCATGTTGTGCA
AAAAAGCGGTTAGCTCCTTCGGTCCTCCGATCGTTGTCAGAAGTAAGTTGGCCGCAGTGTTATCACTCAT
GGTTATGGCAGCACTGCATAATTCTCTTACTGTCATGCCATCCGTAAGATGCTTTTCTGTGACTGGTGAG
TACTCAACCAAGTCATTCTGAGAATAGTGTATGCGGCGACCGAGTTGCTCTTGCCCGGCGTCAATACGGG
ATAATACCGCGCCACATAGCAGAACTTTAAAAGTGCTCATCATTGGAAAACGTTCTTCGGGGCGAAAACT
CTCAAGGATCTTACCGCTGTTGAGATCCAGTTCGATGTAACCCACTCGTGCACCCAACTGATCTTCAGCA
TCTTTTACTTTCACCAGCGTTTCTGGGTGAGCAAAAACAGGAAGGCAAAATGCCGCAAAAAAGGGAATAA
GGGCGACACGGAAATGTTGAATACTCATACTCTTCCTTTTTCATTATTATTGAAGCATTTATCAGGGTTA
TTGTCTCATGAGCGGATACATATTTGAATGTATTTAGAAAAATAAACAAATAGGGGTTCCGCGCACATTT
CCCCGAAAAGTGCCACCTGACGTCGACGGATCGGGAGATCTCCCGATCCCCTATGGTGCACTCTCAGTAC
AATCTGCTCTGATGCCGCATAGTTAAGCCAGTATCTGCTCCCTGCTTGTGTGTTGGAGGTCGCTGAGTAG
TGCGCGAGCAAAATTTAAGCTACAACAAGGCAAGGCTTGACCGACAATTGCATGAAGAATCTGCTTAGGG
TTAGGCGTTTTGCGCTGCTTCGCGATGTACGGGCCAGATATACGCGTT
