>Addgene plasmid #163989 | pcDNA3.1 6A NLRP1 UPA-CARD-FLAG W1460A | depositor partial sequence | sequence record 318208 | Insert sequence
ATGTCCCCCTTGGGAGTCCTCCTGAAAATGATCCATAATGCCCTGCGCTTCATTCCCGTCACCTCTGTGG
TGTTGCTTTACCACCGCGTCCATCCTGAGGAAGTCACCTTCCACCTCTACCTGATCCCAAGTGACTGCTC
CATTCGGAAGGCCATAGATGATCTAGAAATGAAATTCCAGTTTGTGCGAATCCACAAGCCACCCCCGCTG
ACCCCACTTTATATGGGCTGTCGTTACACTGTGTCTGGGTCTGGTTCAGGGATGCTGGAAATACTCCCCA
AGGAACTGGAGCTCTGCTATCGAAGCCCTGGAGAAGACCAGCTGTTCTCGGAGTTCTACGTTGGCCACTT
GGGATCAGGGATCAGGCTGCAAGTGAAAGACAAGAAAGATGAGACTCTGGTGTGGGAGGCCTTGGTGAAA
CCAGGAGATCTCATGCCTGCAACTACTCTGATCCCTCCAGCCCGCATAGCCGTACCTTCACCTCTGGATG
CCCCGCAGTTGCTGCACTTTGTGGACCAGTATCGAGAGCAGCTGATAGCCCGAGTGACATCGGTGGAGGT
TGTCTTGGACAAACTGCATGGACAGGTGCTGAGCCAGGAGCAGTACGAGAGGGTGCTGGCTGAGAACACG
AGGCCCAGCCAGATGCGGAAGCTGTTCAGCTTGAGCCAGTCCTGGGACCGGAAGTGCAAAGATGGACTCT
ACCAAGCCCTGAAGGAGACCCATCCTCACCTCATTATGGAACTCGCCGAGAAGGGCAGCAAAAAGGGACT
CCTGCCACTCAGCAGCGACCCAGCTTTCTTGTACAAAGTGGTTGATATCGACTACAAGGACGATGACGAC
AAGTAG
